>Addgene plasmid #238333 | proUBI10::VIH2-FL::FLAG-R372A-H373A-R376A | addgene full sequence | sequence record 475902 | Addgene NGS Result
TTGAGATCCTTTTTTTCTGCGCGTAATCTGCTGCTTGCAAACAAAAAAACCACCGCTACCAGCGGTGGTT
TGTTTGCCGGATCAAGAGCTACCAACTCTTTTTCCGAAGGTAACTGGCTTCAGCAGAGCGCAGATACCAA
ATACTGTCCTTCTAGTGTAGCCGTAGTTAGGCCACCACTTCAAGAACTCTGTAGCACCGCCTACATACCT
CGCTCTGCTAATCCTGTTACCAGTGGCTGCTGCCAGTGGCGATAAGTCGTGTCTTACCGGGTTGGACTCA
AGACGATAGTTACCGGATAAGGCGCAGCGGTCGGGCTGAACGGGGGGTTCGTGCACACAGCCCAGCTTGG
AGCGAACGACCTACACCGAACTGAGATACCTACAGCGTGAGCTATGAGAAAGCGCCACGCTTCCCGAAGG
GAGAAAGGCGGACAGGTATCCGGTAAGCGGCAGGGTCGGAACAGGAGAGCGCACGAGGGAGCTTCCAGGG
GGAAACGCCTGGTATCTTTATAGTCCTGTCGGGTTTCGCCACCTCTGACTTGAGCGTCGATTTTTGTGAT
GCTCGTCAGGGGGGCGGAGCCTATGGAAAAACGCCAGCAACGCGGCCTTTTTACGGTTCCTGGCCTTTTG
CTGGCCTTTTGCTCACATGTTCTTTCCTGCGTTATCCCCTGATTCTGTGGATAACCGTATTACCGCCTTT
GAGTGAGCTGATACCGCTCGCCGCAGCCGAACGACCGAGCGCAGCGAGTCAGTGAGCGAGGAAGCGGAAG
AGCGCCTGATGCGGTATTTTCTCCTTACGCATCTGTGCGGTATTTCACACCGCATATGGTGCACTCTCAG
TACAATCTGCTCTGATGCCGCATAGTTAAGCCAGTATACACTCCGCTATCGCTACGTGACTGGGTCATGG
CTGCGCCCCGACACCCGCCAACACCCGCTGACGCGCCCTGACGGGCTTGTCTGCTCCCGGCATCCGCTTA
CAGACAAGCTGTGACTGTCTCCGGGAGCTGCATGTGTCAGAGGTTTTCACCGTCATCACCGAAACGCGCG
AGGCAGGGTGCCTTGATGTGGGCGCCGGCGGTCGAGTGGCGACGGCGCGGCTTGTCCGCGCCCTGGTAGA
TTGCCTGGCCGTAGGCCAGCCATTTTTGAGCGGCCAGCGGCCGCGATAGGCCGACGCGAAGCGGCGGGGC
GTAGGGAGCGCAGCGACCGAAGGGTAGGCGCTTTTTGCAGCTCTTCGGCTGTGCGCTGGCCAGACAGTTA
TGCACAGGCCAGGCGGGTTTTAAGAGTTTTAATAAGTTTTAAAGAGTTTTAGGCGGAAAAATCGCCTTTT
TTCTCTTTTATATCAGTCACTTACATGTGTGACCGGTTCCCAATGTACGGCTTTGGGTTCCCAATGTACG
GGTTCCGGTTCCCAATGTACGGCTTTGGGTTCCCAATGTACGTGCTATCCACAGGAAAGAGTCCTTTTCG
ACCTTTTTCCCCTGCTAGGGCAATTTGCCCTAGCATCTGCTCCGTACATTAGGAACCGGCGGATGCTTCG
CCCTCGATCAGGTTGCGGTAGCGCATGACTAGGATCGGGCCAGCCTGCCCCGCCTCCTCCTTCAAATCGT
ACTCCGGCAGGTCATTTGACCCGATCAGCTTGCGCACGGTGAAACAGAACTTCTTGAACTCTCCGGCGCT
GCCACTGCGTTCGTAGATCGTCTTGAACAACCATCTGGCTTCTGCCTTGCCTGCGGCGCGGCGTGCCAGG
CGGTAGAGAAAACGGCCGATGCCGGGATCGATCAAAAAGTAATCGGGGTGAACCGTCAGCACGTCCGGGT
TCTTGCCTTCTGTGATCTCGCGGTACATCCAATCAGCTAGCTCGATCTCGATGTACTCCGGCCGCCCGGT
TTCGCTCTTTACGATCTTGTAGCGGCTAATCAAGGCTTCACCCTCGGATACCGTCACCAGGCGGCCGTTC
TTGGCCTTCTTCGTACGCTGCATGGCAACGTGCGTGGTGTTTAACCGAATGCAGGTTTCTACCAGGTCGT
CTTTCTGCTTTCCGCCATCGGCTCGCCGGCAGAACTTGAGTACGTCCGCAACGTGTGGACGGAACACGCG
GCCGGGCTTGTCTCCCTTCCCTTCCCGGTATCGGTTCATGGATTCGGTTAGATGGGAAACCGCCATCAGT
ACCAGGTCGTAATCCCACACACTGGCCATGCCGGCCGGCCCTGCGGAAACCTCTACGTGCCCGTCTGGAA
GCTCGTAGCGGATCACCTCGCCAGCTCGTCGGTCACGCTTCGACAGACGGAAAACGGCCACGTCCATGAT
GCTGCGACTATCGCGGGTGCCCACGTCATAGAGCATCGGAACGAAAAAATCTGGTTGCTCGTCGCCCTTG
GGCGGCTTCCTAATCGACGGCGCACCGGCTGCCGGCGGTTGCCGGGATTCTTTGCGGATTCGATCAGCGG
CCGCTTGCCACGATTCACCGGGGCGTGCTTCTGCCTCGATGCGTTGCCGCTGGGCGGCCTGCGCGGCCTT
CAACTTCTCCACCAGGTCATCACCCAGCGCCGCGCCGATTTGTACCGGGCCGGATGGTTTGCGACCGCTC
ACGCCGATTCCTCGGGCTTGGGGGTTCCAGTGCCATTGCAGGGCCGGCAGGCAACCCAGCCGCTTACGCC
TGGCCAACCGCCCGTTCCTCCACACATGGGGCATTCCACGGCGTCGGTGCCTGGTTGTTCTTGATTTTCC
ATGCCGCCTCCTTTAGCCGCTAAAATTCATCTACTCATTTATTCATTTGCTCATTTACTCTGGTAGCTGC
GCGATGTATTCAGATAGCAGCTCGGTAATGGTCTTGCCTTGGCGTACCGCGTACATCTTCAGCTTGGTGT
GATCCTCCGCCGGCAACTGAAAGTTGACCCGCTTCATGGCTGGCGTGTCTGCCAGGCTGGCCAACGTTGC
AGCCTTGCTGCTGCGTGCGCTCGGACGGCCGGCACTTAGCGTGTTTGTGCTTTTGCTCATTTTCTCTTTA
CCTCATTAACTCAAATGAGTTTTGATTTAATTTCAGCGGCCAGCGCCTGGACCTCGCGGGCAGCGTCGCC
CTCGGGTTCTGATTCAAGAACGGTTGTGCCGGCGGCGGCAGTGCCTGGGTAGCTCACGCGCTGCGTGATA
CGGGACTCAAGAATGGGCAGCTCGTACCCGGCCAGCGCCTCGGCAACCTCACCGCCGATGCGCGTGCCTT
TGATCGCCCGCGACACGACAAAGGCCGCTTGTAGCCTTCCATCCGTGACCTCAATGCGCTGCTTAACCAG
CTCCACCAGGTCGGCGGTGGCCCATATGTCGTAAGGGCTTGGCTGCACCGGAATCAGCACGAAGTCGGCT
GCCTTGATCGCGGACACAGCCAAGTCCGCCGCCTGGGGCGCTCCGTCGATCACTACGAAGTCGCGCCGGC
CGATGGCCTTCACGTCGCGGTCAATCGTCGGGCGGTCGATGCCGACAACGGTTAGCGGTTGATCTTCCCG
CACGGCCGCCCAATCGCGGGCACTGCCCTGGGGATCGGAATCGACTAACAGAACATCGGCCCCGGCGAGT
TGCAGGGCGCGGGCTAGATGGGTTGCGATGGTCGTCTTGCCTGACCCGCCTTTCTGGTTAAGTACAGCGA
TAACCTTCATGCGTTCCCCTTGCGTATTTGTTTATTTACTCATCGCATCATATACGCAGCGACCGCATGA
CGCAAGCTGTTTTACTCAAATACACATCACCTTTTTAGACGGCGGCGCTCGGTTTCTTCAGCGGCCAAGC
TGGCCGGCCAGGCCGCCAGCTTGGCATCAGACAAACCGGCCAGGATTTCATGCAGCCGCACGGTTGAGAT
GTGCGCGGGCGGCTCGAACACGTACCCGGCCGCGATCATCTCCGCCTCGATCTCTTCGGTAATGAAAAAC
GGTTCGTCCTGGCCGTCCTGGTGCGGTTTCATGCTTGTTCCTCTTGGCGTTCATTCTCGGCGGCCGCCAG
GGCGTCGGCCTCGGTCAATGCGTCCTCACGGAAGGCACCGCGCCGCCTGGCCTCGGTGGGCGTCACTTCC
TCGCTGCGCTCAAGTGCGCGGTACAGGGTCGAGCGATGCACGCCAAGCAGTGCAGCCGCCTCTTTCACGG
TGCGGCCTTCCTGGTCGATCAGCTCGCGGGCGTGCGCGATCTGTGCCGGGGTGAGGGTAGGGCGGGGGCC
AAACTTCACGCCTCGGGCCTTGGCGGCCTCGCGCCCGCTCCGGGTGCGGTCGATGATTAGGGAACGCTCG
AACTCGGCAATGCCGGCGAACACGGTCAACACCATGCGGCCGGCCGGCGTGGTGGTGTCGGCCCACGGCT
CTGCCAGGCTACGCAGGCCCGCGCCGGCCTCCTGGATGCGCTCGGCAATGTCCAGTAGGTCGCGGGTGCT
GCGGGCCAGGCGGTCTAGCCTGGTCACTGTCACAACGTCGCCAGGGCGTAGGTGGTCAAGCATCCTGGCC
AGCTCCGGGCGGTCGCGCCTGGTGCCGGTGATCTTCTCGGAAAACAGCTTGGTGCAGCCGGCCGCGTGCA
GTTCGGCCCGTTGGTTGGTCAAGTCCTGGTCGTCGGTGCTGACGCGGGCATAGCCCAGCAGGCCAGCGGC
GGCGCTCTTGTTCATGGCGTAATGTCTCCGGTTCTAGTCGCAAGTATTCTACTTTATGCGACTAAAACAC
GCGACAAGAAAACGCCAGGAAAAGGGCAGGGCGGCAGCCTGTCGCGTAACTTAGGACTTGTGCGACATGT
CGTTTTCAGAAGAAGGCTGCACTGAACGTCAGAAGCCGACTGCACTATAGCAGCGGAGGGGTTGGATCAA
AGTACTTTGATCCCGAGGGGAACCCTGTGGTTGGCATGCACATACAAATGGACGAACGGATAAACCTTTT
CACGCCCTTTTAAATATCCGATTATTCTAATAAACGCTCTTTTCTCTTAGGTTTACCCGCCAATATATCC
TGTCAAACACTGATAGTTTAAACCAGAGAAGACAACAGAGCGGAGTCTAGCTCAACAGAGCTTTTAACCC
AAATTGGTACAATAGAATACAACTTTAGATCATAATTCTCAAAAGAAAGAGATTCCTTAGCTATTCTATC
TGCCACTCCATTTCCTTCTCGGCTTGTATGCACAAGCATAAAATCCTCAAACTTGCTAAGTAGATACTTT
ATGTCTTGGATAATTGGATTGAGACTTGACAAGCATAACTTTCATGTAACCAAAGACACAAGTTGCTGAG
AATCCACCTCAAAAATGATCTTCCTATAATTGAATCGGGATAATGACAGCACAGCCCATCTAAGAGCCTC
CACTTCTACTTCCAGCACGCTTCTTACTTTTACCACAGCTCTTGCACCTAACCATAACACCTTCCCTGTA
TGATCGCGAAGCACCCACCCTAAGCCACATTTTAATCCTTCTGTTGGCCATGCCCCATCAAAGTTGCACT
TAACCCAAGATTGTGGTGGAGCTTCCCATGTTTCTCGTCTGTCCCGACGGTGTTGTGGTTGGTGCTTTCC
TTACATTCTGAGCCTCTTTCCTTCTAATCCACTCATCTGCATCTTCTTGTGTCCTTACTAATACCTCATT
GGTTCCAAATTCCCTCCCTTTAAGCACCAGCTCGTTTCTGTTCTTCCACAGCCTCCCAAGTATCCAAGGG
ACTAAAGCCTCCACATTCTTCAGATCAGGATATTCTTGTTTAAGATGTTGAACTCTATGGAGGTTTGTAT
GAACTGATGATCTAGGACCGGATAAGTTCCCTTCTTCATAGCGAACTTATTCAAAGAATGTTTTGTGTAT
CATTCTTGTTACATTGTTATTAATGAAAAAATATTATTGGTCATTGGACTGAACACGAGTGTTAAATATG
GACCAGGCCCCAAATAAGATCCATTGATATATGAATTAAATAACAAGAATAAATCGAGTCACCAAACCAC
TTGCCTTTTTTAACGAGACTTGTTCACCAACTTGATACAAAAGTCATTATCCTATGCAAATCAATAATCA
TACAAAAATATCCAATAACACTAAAAAATTAAAAGAAATGGATAATTTCACAATATGTTATACGATAAAG
AAGTTACTTTTCCAAGAAATTCACTGATTTTATAAGCCCACTTGCATTAGATAAATGGCAAAAAAAAACA
AAAAGGAAAAGAAATAAAGCACGAAGAATTCTAGAAAATACGAAATACGCTTCAATGCAGTGGGACCCAC
GGTTCAATTATTGCCAATTTTCAGCTCCACCGTATATTTAAAAAATAAAACGATAATGCTAAAAAAATAT
AAATCGTAACGATCGTTAAATCTCAACGGCTGGATCTTATGACGACCGTTAGAAATTGTGGTTGTCGACG
AGTCAGTAATAAACGGCGTCAAAGTGGTTGCAGCCGGCACACACGAGTCGTGTTTATCAACTCAAAGCAC
AAATACTTTTCCTCAACCTAAAAATAAGGCAATTAGCCAAAAACAACTTTGCGTGTAAACAACGCTCAAT
ACACGTGTCATTTTATTATTAGCTATTGCTTCACCGCCTTAGCTTTCTCGTGACCTAGTCGTCCTCGTCT
TTTCTTCTTCTTCTTCTATAAAACAATACCCAAAGAGCTCTTCTTCTTCACAATTCAGATTTCAATTTCT
CAAAATCTTAAAAACTTTCTCTCAATTCTCTCTACCGTGATCAAGGTAAATTTCTGTGTTCCTTATTCTC
TCAAAATCTTCGATTTTGTTTTCGTTCGATCCCAATTTCGTATATGTTCTTTGGTTTAGATTCTGTTAAT
CTTAGATCGAATACGATTTTCTGGGTTTGATCGTTAGATATCATCTTAATTCTCGATTAGGGTTTCATAG
ATATCATCCGATTTGTTCAAATAATTTGAGTTTTGTCGAATAATTACTCTTCGATTTGTGATTTCTATCT
AGATCTGGTGTTAGTTTCTAGTTTGTGCGATCGAATTTGTCGATTAATCTGAGTTTTTCTGATTAACAGT
CTGGAAGCACCATGGAGATGGAAGAAGGAGCAAGTGGTGTTGGTGAGAAGATAAAGATTGGAGTCTGCGT
CATGGAAAAGAAGGTTTTCTCAGCTCCCATGGGGGAAATTCTCGACAGACTCCAGTCTTTTGGTGAATTT
GAGATCTTACATTTTGGGGATAAAGTTATACTTGAAGATCCAATAGAAAGTTGGCCCATTTGTGATTGCT
TGATTGCTTTTCATTCCTCTGGATATCCTCTTGAGAAGGCTCAGGCATATGCTGCTTTAAGAAAGCCATT
TTTAGTGAATGAACTTGATCCGCAATATCTTCTTCATGATCGCCGGAAGGTGTATGAGCATCTTGAGATG
TATGGCATCCCAGTTCCTAGGTATGCTTGTGTCAATAGAAAGGTACCAAATCAAGACCTTCATTATTTTG
TCGAGGAAGAAGATTTTGTTGAGGTCCATGGTGAACGCTTCTGGAAGCCATTTGTGGAAAAGCCTGTCAA
TGGAGATGACCATAGTATAATGATATACTACCCTAGCTCGGCAGGTGGAGGCATGAAAGAATTGTTTCGC
AAGATTGGGAACCGATCAAGTGAATTTCATCCTGACGTCAGAAGGGTAAGGAGAGAAGGCTCTTATATAT
ACGAGGAGTTTATGGCCACCGGAGGAACTGATGTCAAGGTCTATACAGTGGGTCCTGAATACGCACATGC
TGAAGCAAGAAAGTCACCTGTTGTTGATGGTGTTGTTATGAGGAATACAGATGGGAAGGAAGTGAGATAT
CCAGTATTGCTTACACCTGCTGAAAAGCAAATGGCTAGAGAAGTTTGCATTGCATTTAGGCAAGCGGTCT
GTGGGTTTGATCTTCTACGATCTGAGGGCTGTTCATATGTTTGTGATGTCAATGGATGGAGTTTTGTGAA
GAACTCATACAAGTATTATGACGATGCTGCGTGTGTGCTAAGGAAAATGTGTTTGGATGCAAAAGCTCCT
CATCTCTCATCCACTCTTCCTCCCACCTTGCCATGGAAGGTCAATGAACCTGTACAATCTAATGAAGGTC
TAACTCGCCAGGGAAGTGGCATCATCGGCACTTTTGGGCAGTCAGAAGAGCTACGTTGTGTCATTGCTGT
TGTTGCAGCAGGCGATGCAACTCCCAAGCAGAAAGTGAAACTAAAAGTTACAGAGGAAAAACTATTAAAC
CTAATGTTGAAGTACAATGGTGGAAAGCCAAGAGCTGAAACCAAACTTAAGAGTGCCGTCCAGTTGCAAG
ATCTATTAGATGCCACAAGAATGTTAGTTCCCCGTACAAGACCAGGTCGTGAAAGTGATAGTGATGCAGA
GGACCTTGAACATGCTGAGAAGCTTCGGCAAGTTAAAGCAGTCCTTGAAGAGGGAGGACATTTCTCTGGT
ATATACAGGAAGGTTCAACTGAAGCCGCTGAAGTGGGTTAAAATACCAAAAAGCGATGGTGATGGCGAAG
AAGAAAGACCAGTAGAGGCCCTTATGGTTCTGAAATATGGCGGTGTTTTAACACACGCTGGTAGAAAGCA
GGCAGAAGAACTTGGTAGATACTTTCGAAACAATATGTATCCAGGTGAAGGGACTGGTTTGCTTCGTCTC
CATAGTACGTACCGTCATGACCTTAAAATTTACAGCTCTGACGAGGGACGTGTTCAGATGTCTGCAGCGG
CTTTTGCTAAAGGCCTGCTTGACCTAGAAGGACAGCTGACGCCAATCCTGGTTTCTTTGGTTAGCAAGGA
CTCTTCCATGTTGGATGGTCTTGATAATGCCAGCATTGAAATGGAAGCGGCCAAGGCTAGATTGAATGAG
ATTGTAACGTCTGGCACAAAGATGATAGACGACGACCAAGTCTCCTCTGAAGATTTCCCTTGGATGACTG
ATGGAGCTGGACTTCCTCCCAACGCTCATGAACTCCTACGTGAACTGGTGAAATTAACTAAGAATGTGAC
TGAACAAGTAAGACTACTTGCAATGGATGAGGACGAGAACCTCACTGAGCCATACGATATAATTCCTCCA
TATGATCAAGCAAAAGCCCTTGGCAAGACAAACATTGACAGTGATCGGATTGCTTCTGGATTACCATGTG
GTAGTGAAGGATTCCTTCTGATGTTTGCTCGGTGGATAAAACTTGCTAGGGATCTCTACAATGAAAGAAA
AGACCGATTTGACATCACACAGATTCCGGATGTTTACGATTCATGCAAGTACGACCTGTTACATAATTCC
CATCTCGATCTAAAAGGATTAGATGAACTCTTCAAAGTAGCACAGTTACTTGCAGATGGTGTAATCCCAA
ATGAGTATGGCATCAATCCGCAACAAAAGCTTAAAATCGGTTCAAAGATTGCTCGGCGCTTAATGGGGAA
AATCTTGATAGACTTGAGGAATACTCGAGAAGAAGCACTGAGCGTTGCCGAGTTGAAAGAAAGCCAAGAA
CAAGTCTTGTCATTATCCGCCTCGCAAAGGGAAGATAGAAATAGTCAACCGAAGCTATTTATCAATAGCG
ATGAATTGAGACGACCTGGCACAGGTGATAAAGATGAAGATGATGATAAAGAAACCAAATACCGATTAGA
TCCAAAGTATGCAAATGTGAAAACACCTGAACGTCATGTGAGGACTCGACTTTACTTCACATCTGAATCG
CATATTCATTCGCTCATGAACGTCCTTCGATACTGTAACCTTGATGAATCTCTCCTAGGAGAAGAAAGCC
TCATTTGCCAAAACGCCTTAGAACGTCTCTGTAAAACCAAGGAACTCGATTACATGAGTTACATTGTCCT
AAGGCTCTTTGAGAACACCGAGGTATCACTTGAGGACCCGAAAAGATTCCGCATTGAACTTACATTTAGC
CGTGGAGCTGATTTGTCTCCCTTAAGGAATAATGACGACGAGGCAGAGACATTGCTAAGGGAACACACAC
TTCCGATAATGGGACCAGAGAGGCTTCAAGAAGTAGGTTCTTGTTTAAGCTTGGAGACAATGGAGAAAAT
GGTTCGTCCATTTGCTATGCCGGCGGAAGATTTCCCTCCGGCGTCCACTCCGGTTGGTTTCTCGGGTTAC
TTCTCAAAAAGTGCTGCGGTGCTGGAGCGACTCGTAAACCTCTTCCACAACTATAAGAACTCTTCTTCTA
ATGGAAGGAGCAAGGGAGATTACAAAGACCATGATGGAGATTATAAGGATCACGATATCGACTACAAAGA
TGACGACGATAAATAAAATCGATCGTTCAAACATTTGGCAATAAAGTTTCTTAAGATTGAATCCTGTTGC
CGGTCTTGCGATGATTATCATATAATTTCTGTTGAATTACGTTAAGCATGTAATAATTAACATGTAATGC
ATGACGTTATTTATGAGATGGGTTTTTATGATTAGAGTCCCGCAATTATACATTTAATACGCGATAGAAA
ACAAAATATAGCGCGCAAACTAGGATAAATTATCGCGCGCGGTGTCATCTATGTTACTAGATCTGAGGTA
TGTAGGTATAGTAACATGAACAAGAACAGACTCAAGTACAAGATCGCATACGAAAATGGAAATGGCAATG
TCACTTCCACATAATCAAACACGAATCCTCATATCAACAAGGCCTGAGATTCTAACTAGCTCATAACAAC
TTAGCCAATAGTTACTTGAGACTACCAAATGTATGTAGAACTAAAGACTAAGGGACAGAGAGTTCGTCTA
AACAGGTGAATCTAGTCGTTGTTATCTAATAAACAATTCAGCCCCAAATGCAGAACACACATAGAGCTCT
CTATTGATTCAAATTACGATCTGATACTGATAACGTCTAGATTTTTAGGGTTAAAGCAATCAATCACCTG
ACGATTCAAGGTGGTTGGATCATGACGATTCCAGAAAACATCAAGCAAGCTCTCAAAGCTACACTCTTTG
GGATCATACTGAACTCTAACAACCTCGTTATGTCCCGTAGTGCCAGTACAGACATCCTCGTAACTCGGAT
TGTGCACGATGCCATGGCTATACCCAACCTCGGTCTTGGTCACACCAGGAACTCTCTGGTAAGCTAGCTC
CACTCCCCAGAAACAACCGGCGCCAAATTGCGCGAATTGCTGACCTGATGACGGAACATCATCGTCGGGT
CCTTGGGCGATTGCGGCGGAAGATGGGTCAGCTTGGGCTTGAGGACGAGAGCCGAATCCGAGTCTGTTGA
AAAGGTTGTTCATTGGGGATTTGTATACGGAGATTGGTCGTCGAGAGGTTTGAGGGAAAGGACAAATGGG
TTTGGCTCTGGAGAAAGAGAGTGCGGCTTTAGAGAGAGAATTGAGAGGTTTAGAGAGAGATGCGGCGGCG
ATGAGCGTGCCGAGGAGAGACGACGAGGACCTGCATTATCAAAGCAGTGACGTGGTGAAATTTGGAACTT
TTAAGAGGCAGATAGATTTATTATTTGTATCCATTTTCTTCATTGTTCTAGAATGTCGCGGAACAAATTT
TAAAACTAAATCCTAAATTTTTCTAATTTTGTTGCCAATAGTGGATATGTGGGCCGTATAGAAGGAATCT
ATTGAAGGCTCAAACCCATACTGACGAGCCCAAAGGTTCGTTTTGCGTTTTATGTTTCGGTTCGATGCCA
ACGCCACATTCTGAGCTAGGCAAAAAACAAACGTGTCTTTGAATAGACTCCTCTCGTTAACACATGCAGC
GGCTGCATGGTGACGCCATTAACACGTGGCCTACAATTGCATGATGTCTCCATTGACACGTGACTTCTCG
TCTCCTTTCTTAATATATCTAACAAACACTCCTACCTCTTCCAAAATATATACACATCTTTTTGATCAAT
CTCTCATTCAAAATCTCATTCTCTCTAGTAAACAAGAACAAAAAAATGGCGGATACAGCTAGAGGAACCC
ATCACGATATCATCGGCAGGGACCAGTACCCGATGATGGGCCGTGACCGTGACCAGTACCAGATGTCCGG
ACGAGGATCTGACTACTCCAAGTCTAGGCAGATTGCTAAAGCTGCAACTGCTGTCACAGCTGGTGGTTCC
CTCCTTGTTCTCTCCAGCCTTACCCTTGTTGGAACTGTCATAGCTTTGACTGTTGCAACACCTCTGCTCG
TTATCTTCAGCCCAATCCTTGTCCCGGCTCTCATCACAGTTGCACTCCTCATCACCGGTTTTCTTTCCTC
TGGAGGGTTTGGCATTGCCGCTATAACCGTTTTCTCTTGGATTTACAAGTAAGCACACATTTATCATCTT
ACTTCATAATTTTGTGCAATATGTGCATGCATGTGTTGAGCCAGTAGCTTTGGATCAATTTTTTTGGTCG
AATAACAAATGTAACAATAAGAAATTGCAAATTCTAGGGAACATTTGGTTAACTAAATACGAAATTTGAC
CTAGCTAGCTTGAATGTGTCTGTGTATATCATCTATATAGGTAAAATGCTTGGTATGATACCTATTGATT
GTGAATAGGTACGCAACGGGAGAGCACCCACAGGGATCAGACAAGTTGGACAGTGCAAGGATGAAGTTGG
GAAGCAAAGCTCAGGATCTGAAAGACAGAGCTCAGTACTACGGACAGCAACATACTGGTGGGGAACATGA
CCGTGACCGTACTCGTGGTGGCCAGCACACTACTATGAGCGAGCTGATTAAGGAGAACATGCACATGAAG
CTGTACATGGAGGGCACCGTGAACAACCACCACTTCAAGTGCACATCCGAGGGCGAAGGCAAGCCCTACG
AGGGCACCCAGACCATGAGAATCAAGGTGGTCGAGGGCGGCCCTCTCCCCTTCGCCTTCGACATCCTGGC
TACCAGCTTCATGTACGGCAGCAGAACCTTCATCAACCACACCCAGGGCATCCCCGACTTCTTTAAGCAG
TCCTTCCCTGAGGGCTTCACATGGGAGAGAGTCACCACATACGAGGACGGAGGTGTGCTGACCGCTACTC
AGGACACCAGCCTCCAGGACGGCTGCCTCATCTACAACGTCAAGATCAGAGGGGTGAACTTCCCATCCAA
CGGCCCTGTGATGCAGAAGAAAACACTCGGCTGGGAAGCCAACACCGAGATGCTGTATCCAGCTGACGGA
GGACTGGAAGGCAGAAGCGACATGGCCCTGAAGCTCGTGGGCGGGGGCCACCTGATCTGCAACTTCAAGA
CCACATACAGATCCAAGAAACCCGCTAAGAACCTCAAGATGCCCGGCGTCTACTATGTGGACCACAGACT
GGAAAGAATCAAGGAGGCCGACAAAGAAACCTACGTCGAGCAGCACGAGGTGGCTGTGGCCAGATACTGC
GACCTCCCTAGCAAACTGGGGCACAAGTGATTAGAGTTTTTCAGATCCGCGTTTGTGTTTTCTGGGTTTC
TCACTTAAGCGTCTGCGTTTTACTTTTGTATTGGGTTTGGCGTTTAGTAGTTTGCGGTAGCGTTCTTGTT
ATGTGTAATTACGCTTTTTCTTCTTGCTTCAGCAGTTTCGGTTGAAATATAAATCGAATCAAGTTTCACT
TTATCAGCGTTGTTTTAAATTTTGGCATTAAATTGGTGAAAATTGCTTCAATTTTGTATCTAAATAGAAG
TGTCCTCATTGTCTTCCGTAATCCGTCTAAGCGTCAATTTGTTTACACCACAATATATCCTGCCACCAGC
CAGCCAACAGCTCCCCGACCGGCAGCTCGGCACAAAATCACCACTCGATACAGGCAGCCCATCAGTCCGG
GACGGCGTCAGCGGGAGAGCCGTTGTAAGGCGGCAGACTTTGCTCATGTTACCGGCAGAAGATCCTTTGA
TCTTTTCTACGGGGTCTGACGCTCAGTGGAACGAAAACTCACGTTAAGGGATTTTGGTCATGCATGATAT
ATCTCCCAATTTGTGTAGGGCTTATTATGCACGCTTAAAAATAATAAAAGCAGACTTGACCTGATAGTTT
GGCTGTGAGCAATTATGTGCTTAGTGCATCTAACGCTTGAGTTAAGCCGCGCCGCGAAGCGGCGTCGGCT
TGAACGAATTTCTAGCTAGACATTATTTGCCGACTACCTTGGTGATCTCGCCTTTCACGTAGTGGACAAA
TTCTTCCAACTGATCTGCGCGCGAGGCCAAGCGATCTTCTTCTTGTCCAAGATAAGCCTGTCTAGCTTCA
AGTATGACGGGCTGATACTGGGCCGGCAGGCGCTCCATTGCCCAGTCGGCAGCGACATCCTTCGGCGCGA
TTTTGCCGGTTACTGCGCTGTACCAAATGCGGGACAACGTAAGCACTACATTTCGCTCATCGCCAGCCCA
GTCGGGCGGCGAGTTCCATAGCGTTAAGGTTTCATTTAGCGCCTCAAATAGATCCTGTTCAGGAACCGGA
TCAAAGAGTTCCTCCGCCGCTGGACCTACCAAGGCAACGCTATGTTCTCTTGCTTTTGTCAGCAAGATAG
CCAGATCAATGTCGATCGTGGCTGGCTCGAAGATACCTGCAAGAATGTCATTGCGCTGCCATTCTCCAAA
TTGCAGTTCGCGCTTAGCTGGATAACGCCACGGAATGATGTCGTCGTGCACAACAATGGTGACTTCTACA
GCGCGGAGAATCTCGCTCTCTCCAGGGGAAGCCGAAGTTTCCAAAAGGTCGTTGATCAAAGCTCGCCGCG
TTGTTTCATCAAGCCTTACGGTCACCGTAACCAGCAAATCAATATCACTGTGTGGCTTCAGGCCGCCATC
CACTGCGGAGCCGTACAAATGTACGGCCAGCAACGTCGGTTCGAGATGGCGCTCGATGACGCCAACTACC
TCTGATAGTTGAGTCGATACTTCGGCGATCACCGCTTCCCCCATGATGTTTAACTTTGTTTTAGGGCGAC
TGCCCTGCTGCGTAACATCGTTGCTGCTCCATAACATCAAACATCGACCCACGGCGTAACGCGCTTGCTG
CTTGGATGCCCGAGGCATAGACTGTACCCCAAAAAAACAGTCATAACAAGCCATGAAAACCGCCACTGCG
CCGTTACCACCGCTGCGTTCGGTCAAGGTTCTGGACCAGTTGCGTGAGCGCATACGCTACTTGCATTACA
GCTTACGAACCGAACAGGCTTATGTCCACTGGGTTCGTGCCCGAATTGATCACAGGCAGCAACGCTCTGT
CATCGTTACAATCAACATGCTACCCTCCGCGAGATCATCCGTGTTTCAAACCCGGCAGCTTAGTTGCCGT
TCTTCCGATGAGCGTCAGACCCCGTAGAAAAGATCAAAGGATCTTC
Features (pLannotate 1.2.2; 18 found; start..end, strand, type, name):
      1..589     +  rep_origin     ori: high-copy-number ColE1/pMB1/pBR322/pUC origin of replication
    775..915     -  misc_feature   bom: basis of mobility region from pBR322
   1017..1056    -  CDS            rop (fragment): Rop protein, which maintains plasmids at low copy number; rop
   1259..1453    -  rep_origin     pVS1 oriV: origin of replication for the Pseudomonas plasmid pVS1 (Heeb et al., 2000)
   1519..2592    -  CDS            pVS1 RepA: replication protein from the Pseudomonas plasmid pVS1 (Heeb et al., 2000)
   3021..3650    -  CDS            pVS1 StaA: stability protein from the Pseudomonas plasmid pVS1 (Heeb et al., 2000)
   4210..4611    -  CDS            Y4CG_SINFN (fragment): Protein inferred from homology: Swiss-Prot protein existence level 3. From Sinorhizobium fredii (strain NBRC 101917 / NGR234).
   4951..4975    -  misc_feature   RB T-DNA repeat: right border repeat from nopaline C58 T-DNA
   7012..10161   +  CDS            VIP1: VIP1L_ARATH - Also known as QVE7 From Arabidopsis thaliana (Mouse-ear cress).
  10210..10233   +  CDS            3xFLAG (fragment): three tandem FLAG® epitope tags
  10241..10493   +  terminator     NOS terminator: nopaline synthase terminator and poly(A) signal
  10848..11345   -  CDS            MSR4 (fragment): MSRA4_ARATH - Also known as PMSR, PMSR4. Experimental evidence at protein level: Swiss-Prot protein existence level 1. Catalyzes the reduction of methionine sulfoxide (MetSO) to methionine in proteins. Plays a protective role against oxidative stress by restoring activity to proteins that have been inactivated by methionine oxidation. Prevents the methionine sulfoxidation of the heat shock protein HSP21 and its subsequent inactivation. MSRA family specifically reduces the MetSO S-enantiomer. From Arabidopsis thaliana (Mouse-ear cress).
  11918..12634   +  CDS            OLEO2_BRANA: Experimental evidence at protein level: Swiss-Prot protein existence level 1. May have a structural role to stabilize the lipid body during desiccation of the seed by preventing coalescence of the oil. Probably interacts with both lipid and phospholipid moieties of lipid bodies. May also provide recognition signals for specific lipase anchorage in lipolysis during seedling growth. From Brassica napus (Rape).
  12635..13327   +  CDS            TagRFP: TagRFP is a basic (constitutively fluorescent) red fluorescent protein published in 2007, derived from Entacmaea quadricolor. It has very low acid sensitivity.
  13621..13645   -  misc_feature   LB T-DNA repeat: left border repeat from nopaline C58 T-DNA
  14023..14810   -  CDS            SmR (fragment): aminoglycoside adenylyltransferase (Murphy, 1985); aadA; confers resistance to spectinomycin and streptomycin
  14821..14877   -  CDS            GmR (fragment): gentamycin acetyltransferase; aacC1; confers resistance to gentamycin
  15053..15076   -  promoter       Pc promoter (fragment): intI1 (promoter lies within the coding sequence); class 1 integron promoter
