[The description below was written by a language model from this plasmid's Addgene catalogue record and pLannotate feature annotations shown in this document.]
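Description:
proUBI10::VIH2-FL::FLAG-R372A-H373A-R376A is a 15.2 kb binary plant expression vector built by Golden Gate assembly in the LIIbeta F 1-2 backbone, intended for ubiquitous expression of a mutant inositol pyrophosphate kinase/phosphatase in Arabidopsis. It carries two replication systems: a high-copy ColE1/pUC-type origin (with a bom site and a remnant of rop) for propagation in E. coli, and the pVS1 oriV with RepA and StaA, which normally supports stable maintenance in Agrobacterium. Bacterial selection is by spectinomycin through an aadA (SmR) gene; the small gentamicin-resistance and integron Pc promoter fragments next to it appear to be remnants of that cassette.

Between the nopaline-type right and left T-DNA borders lie two plant cassettes. The first encodes full-length A. thaliana VIH2 (a PPIP5K; 3,150 bp, annotated as VIP1-like) carrying the R372A, H373A and R376A substitutions, fused at its C terminus to a 3xFLAG tag (detected only as a fragment by the annotation) and followed by the NOS terminator. The name and purpose indicate a UBI10 promoter; it is not annotated, but an unannotated stretch of about 2 kb precedes the coding sequence. The record's Entrez link to AT1G43700 (VirE2-interacting protein) looks like a name collision rather than the actual insert. The second cassette is an oleosin–TagRFP fusion, the OLEO-Red marker, which makes transgenic seeds red fluorescent for visual selection instead of antibiotic or herbicide selection. The adjacent MSR4 fragment probably reflects genomic sequence flanking the oleosin promoter. The associated publication concerns control of PPIP5K phosphatase activity in phosphate homeostasis, so the construct fits in planta testing of this triple mutant, with FLAG available for detection or pull-down.
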