Addgene plasmid #238333: proUBI10::VIH2-FL::FLAG-R372A-H373A-R376A
Purpose: proUBI10::VIH2-FL::FLAG-R372A-H373A-R376A ubiquitous expression in Arabidopsis plants
Depositing lab: Michael Hothorn. Depositing organization: University of Geneva. Publication: A small signaling domain controls PPIP5K phosphatase activity in phosphate homeostasis. Raia P, Lee K, Bartsch SM, Rico-Resendiz F, Portugal-Calisto D, Vadas O, Panse VG, Fiedler D, Hothorn M. Nat Commun. 2025 Feb 19;16(1):1753. doi: 10.1038/s41467-025-56937-0. PubMed 39966396.
Backbone
  Vector backbone: LIIbeta F 1-2
  Vector type: Plant Expression
  Selectable markers: OLEO-Red seed coat fluorescent protein
Growth in bacteria
  Bacterial resistance: Spectinomycin, 50 μg/mL
  Growth temperature: 37°C
  Growth strain: DH5alpha
  Copy number: High Copy
Gene/Insert
  Gene/Insert name: VIP1 (alt names: VIH2; PPIP5K)
  Species: A. thaliana (mustard weed)
  Insert size (bp): 3150
  Mutation: AtVIH2-R372A-H373A-R376A
  Entrez Gene: VIP1 (a.k.a. AT1G43700, AtVIP1, F2J6.6, F2J6_6, SUE3, VIRE2-INTERACTING PROTEIN, VIRE2-interacting protein 1, sulphate utilization efficiency 3)
  Tag / fusion protein: 3x Flag-tag (C terminal on backbone)
  Cloning method: Golden Gate
Terms and licenses: Academic/Nonprofit Terms; Industry Terms: Not Available to Industry
How to cite: proUBI10::VIH2-FL::FLAG-R372A-H373A-R376A was a gift from Michael Hothorn (Addgene plasmid # 238333 ; http://n2t.net/addgene:238333 ; RRID:Addgene_238333)
